Addgene plasmid #37805: NUMB4-eGFP-M107K
Depositing lab: Rolf Bjerkvig. Depositing organization: University of Bergen. Publication: NUMB does not impair growth and differentiation status of experimental gliomas. Euskirchen P, Skaftnesmo KO, Huszthy PC, Brekka N, Bjerkvig R, Jacobs AH, Miletic H. Exp Cell Res. 2011 Dec 10;317(20):2864-73. Epub 2011 Sep 12. 10.1016/j.yexcr.2011.09.002 PubMed 21939656.
Backbone
  Vector backbone: M107
  Backbone manufacturer: Beyer et al., J Virol 2002
  Backbone size w/o insert (bp): 7309
  Total vector size (bp): 9085
  Modifications to backbone: Kozak consensus sequence
  Vector type: Lentiviral
Growth in bacteria
  Bacterial resistance: Ampicillin, 100 μg/mL
  Growth temperature: 37°C
  Growth strain: XL10 Gold
  Copy number: Unknown
Gene/Insert
  Gene/Insert name: NUMB isoform 4 (alt names: NUMB4; NUMB)
  Species: H. sapiens (human)
  Insert size (bp): 1779
  GenBank ID: NM_001005745.1
  Entrez Gene: NUMB (a.k.a. C14orf41, S171, c14_5527)
  Promoter: pCMV
  Tag / fusion protein: eGFP (C terminal on insert)
  Cloning method: Unknown
  Sequencing primers: 5′ TTT GAC CTC CAT AGA AGA CAC
Terms and licenses: Academic/Nonprofit Terms; Industry Terms: Not Available to Industry
How to cite: NUMB4-eGFP-M107K was a gift from Rolf Bjerkvig (Addgene plasmid # 37805 ; http://n2t.net/addgene:37805 ; RRID:Addgene_37805)
