[The description below was written by a language model from this plasmid's Addgene catalogue record and pLannotate feature annotations shown in this document.]
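Description:
NUMB4-eGFP-M107K is a lentiviral transfer plasmid built on the M107 backbone for expressing human NUMB isoform 4 as a fusion with eGFP at its C terminus. It is maintained in E. coli through a high-copy ColE1/pUC-type origin and an ampicillin resistance gene. The bacterial portion also carries an f1 origin, lac regulatory remnants and T3/T7 promoters, indicating a pBluescript-like cloning vector ancestry. The catalogue lists a total size of about 9.1 kb, consistent with the annotated sequence record.

The viral cassette has a third-generation, self-inactivating layout. An RSV promoter drives a truncated HIV-1 5' LTR, so genomic RNA can be produced in packaging cells without Tat. This is followed by the Ψ packaging signal with adjoining gag sequence, the Rev response element and an env fragment. An internal CMV enhancer/promoter then directs transcription of the NUMB coding sequence, which the record says is preceded by an added Kozak consensus, followed closely by EGFP. A WPRE downstream of the reporter enhances transcript stability and expression. The ΔU3 3' LTR inactivates LTR promoter activity after integration, leaving CMV as the driver. Only a short fragment annotated as cPPT/CTS lies just before the 3' LTR, and an SV40 poly(A) signal and SV40 origin lie beyond it. No mammalian drug selection marker is annotated, so transduced cells would be identified by GFP fluorescence.

The associated publication concerns NUMB in experimental gliomas, suggesting use for stable NUMB4 overexpression and tracking in glioma cells to assess effects on growth and differentiation.
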