Features (pLannotate 1.2.2; 27 found; start..end, strand, type, name):
     12..1787    +  CDS            NUMB (fragment): NUMB_HUMAN - Also known as C14orf41 From Homo sapiens (Human).
   1809..2528    +  CDS            EGFP: the original enhanced GFP (Yang et al., 1996) mammalian codon-optimized
   2544..3132    +  misc_feature   WPRE: woodchuck hepatitis virus posttranscriptional regulatory element
   3197..3216    +  misc_feature   cPPT/CTS (fragment): central polypurine tract and central termination sequence of HIV-1
   3218..3451    +  LTR            3' LTR (ΔU3): self-inactivating 3' long terminal repeat (LTR) from HIV-1
   3523..3644    +  polyA_signal   SV40 poly(A) signal: SV40 polyadenylation signal
   3663..3798    +  rep_origin     SV40 ori: SV40 origin of replication
   3831..3849    -  promoter       T7 promoter: promoter for bacteriophage T7 RNA polymerase
   3857..4012    +  CDS            lacZα (fragment): LacZα fragment of β-galactosidase; lacZ fragment
   4020..4475    +  rep_origin     f1 ori (sequence partly withheld): f1 bacteriophage origin of replication; arrow indicates direction of (+) strand synthesis
   4504..4608    +  promoter       AmpR promoter: bla
   4609..5469    +  CDS            AmpR: β-lactamase; bla; confers resistance to ampicillin, carbenicillin, and related antibiotics
   5640..6228    +  rep_origin     ori: high-copy-number ColE1/pMB1/pBR322/pUC origin of replication
   6411..6503    +  CDS            lacI (fragment): lac repressor; lacI; The lac repressor binds to the lac operator to inhibit transcription in E. coli. This inhibition can be relieved by adding lactose or isopropyl-β-D-thiogalactopyranoside (IPTG).
   6516..6537    +  protein_bind   CAP binding site: CAP binding activates transcription in the presence of cAMP. E. coli catabolite activator protein
   6552..6582    +  promoter       lac promoter: promoter for the E. coli lac operon
   6590..6606    +  protein_bind   lac operator: The lac repressor binds to the lac operator to inhibit transcription in E. coli. This inhibition can be relieved by adding lactose or isopropyl-β-D-thiogalactopyranoside (IPTG). lac repressor encoded by lacI
   6651..6669    +  promoter       T3 promoter: promoter for bacteriophage T3 RNA polymerase
   6697..6918    +  promoter       RSV promoter: Rous sarcoma virus enhancer/promoter
   6925..7105    +  LTR            5' LTR (truncated): truncated 5' long terminal repeat (LTR) from HIV-1
   7149..7274    +  misc_feature   HIV-1 Ψ: packaging signal of human immunodeficiency virus type 1
   7258..7621    +  CDS            HIV-1 gag (fragment): gag protein from human immunodeficiency virus 1; gag
   7716..8052    +  ncRNA          RRE: Accession: RF00036 - HIV Rev response element
   8088..8477    +  CDS            env (fragment): ENV_HV1H2 - Experimental evidence at protein level: Swiss-Prot protein existence level 1. [Transmembrane protein gp41]: Acts as a class I viral fusion protein. Under the current model, the protein has at least 3 conformational states: pre-fusion native state, pre-hairpin intermediate state, and post-fusion hairpin state. During fusion of viral and target intracellular membranes, the coiled coil regions (heptad repeats) assume a trimer-of-hairpins structure, positioning the fusion peptide in close proximity to the C-terminal region of the ectodomain. The formation of this structure appears to d
   8477..8497    -  misc_feature   MCS (fragment): pBluescript multiple cloning site
   8507..8810    +  enhancer       CMV enhancer: human cytomegalovirus immediate early enhancer
   8811..9014    +  promoter       CMV promoter: human cytomegalovirus (CMV) immediate early promoter
>Addgene plasmid #37805 | NUMB4-eGFP-M107K | depositor full sequence | sequence record 47434 | NUMB4-eGFP-M107K sequence 9091 bps
GATCTGCCACCATGAACAAATTACGGCAAAGTTTTAGGAGAAAGAAGGATGTTTATGTTCCAGAGGCCAG
TCGTCCACATCAGTGGCAGACAGATGAAGAAGGCGTTCGCACCGGAAAATGTAGCTTCCCGGTTAAGTAC
CTTGGCCATGTAGAAGTTGATGAATCAAGAGGAATGCACATCTGTGAAGATGCTGTAAAAAGATTGAAAG
CTACTGGAAAGAAAGCAGTTAAAGCAGTTCTGTGGGTCTCAGCAGATGGACTCAGAGTTGTGGATGAAAA
AACTAAGGACCTCATAGTTGACCAGACGATAGAGAAAGTTTCTTTCTGTGCCCCAGACAGGAACTTTGAT
AGAGCCTTTTCTTACATATGCCGTGATGGCACCACTCGTCGCTGGATCTGTCACTGCTTCATGGCTGTCA
AGGACACAGGTGAAAGGTTGAGCCATGCAGTAGGCTGTGCTTTTGCAGCCTGTTTAGAGCGCAAGCAGAA
GCGGGAGAAGGAATGTGGAGTGACTGCTACTTTTGATGCTAGTCGGACCACTTTTACAAGAGAAGGATCA
TTCCGTGTCACAACAGCCACTGAACAAGCAGAAAGAGAGGAGATCATGAAACAAATGCAAGATGCCAAGA
AAGCTGAAACAGATAAGATAGTCGTTGGTTCATCAGTTGCCCCTGGCAACACTGCCCCATCCCCATCCTC
TCCCACCTCTCCTACTTCTGATGCCACGACCTCTCTGGAGATGAACAATCCTCATGCCATCCCACGCCGG
CATGCTCCAATTGAACAGCTTGCTCGCCAAGGCTCTTTCCGAGGTTTTCCTGCTCTTAGCCAGAAGATGT
CACCCTTTAAACGCCAACTATCCCTACGCATCAATGAGTTGCCTTCCACTATGCAGAGGAAGACTGATTT
CCCCATTAAAAATGCAGTGCCAGAAGTAGAAGGGGAGGCAGAGAGCATCAGCTCCCTGTGCTCACAGATC
ACCAATGCCTTCAGCACACCTGAGGACCCCTTCTCATCTGCTCCGATGACCAAACCAGTGACAGTGGTGG
CACCACAATCTCCTACCTTCCAAGGGACCGAGTGGGGTCAATCTTCTGGTGCTGCCTCTCCAGGTCTCTT
CCAGGCCGGTCATAGACGTACTCCCTCTGAGGCCGACCGATGGTTAGAAGAGGTGTCTAAGAGCGTCCGG
GCTCAGCAGCCCCAGGCCTCAGCTGCTCCTCTGCAGCCAGTTCTCCAGCCTCCTCCACCCACTGCCATCT
CCCAGCCAGCATCACCTTTCCAAGGGAATGCATTCCTCACCTCTCAGCCTGTGCCAGTGGGTGTGGTCCC
AGCCCTGCAACCAGCCTTTGTCCCTGCCCAGTCCTATCCTGTGGCCAATGGAATGCCCTATCCAGCCCCT
AATGTGCCTGTGGTGGGCATCACTCCCTCCCAGATGGTGGCCAACGTATTTGGCACTGCAGGCCACCCTC
AGGCTGCCCATCCCCATCAGTCACCCAGCCTGGTCAGGCAGCAGACATTCCCTCACTACGAGGCAAGCAG
TGCTACCACCAGTCCCTTCTTTAAGCCTCCTGCTCAGCACCTCAACGGTTCTGCAGCTTTCAATGGTGTA
GATGATGGCAGGTTGGCCTCAGCAGACAGGCATACAGAGGTTCCTACAGGCACCTGCCCAGTGGATCCTT
TTGAAGCCCAGTGGGCTGCATTAGAAAATAAGTCCAAGCAGCGTACTAATCCCTCCCCTACCAACCCTTT
CTCCAGTGACTTACAGAAGACGTTTGAAATTGAACTTGCAGATCCACCGGTCGCCACCATGGTGAGCAAG
GGCGAGGAGCTGTTCACCGGGGTGGTGCCCATCCTGGTCGAGCTGGACGGCGACGTAAACGGCCACAAGT
TCAGCGTGTCCGGCGAGGGCGAGGGCGATGCCACCTACGGCAAGCTGACCCTGAAGTTCATCTGCACCAC
CGGCAAGCTGCCCGTGCCCTGGCCCACCCTCGTGACCACCCTGACCTACGGCGTGCAGTGCTTCAGCCGC
TACCCCGACCACATGAAGCAGCACGACTTCTTCAAGTCCGCCATGCCCGAAGGCTACGTCCAGGAGCGCA
CCATCTTCTTCAAGGACGACGGCAACTACAAGACCCGCGCCGAGGTGAAGTTCGAGGGCGACACCCTGGT
GAACCGCATCGAGCTGAAGGGCATCGACTTCAAGGAGGACGGCAACATCCTGGGGCACAAGCTGGAGTAC
AACTACAACAGCCACAACGTCTATATCATGGCCGACAAGCAGAAGAACGGCATCAAGGTGAACTTCAAGA
TCCGCCACAACATCGAGGACGGCAGCGTGCAGCTCGCCGACCACTACCAGCAGAACACCCCCATCGGCGA
CGGCCCCGTGCTGCTGCCCGACAACCACTACCTGAGCACCCAGTCCGCCCTGAGCAAAGACCCCAACGAG
AAGCGCGATCACATGGTCCTGCTGGAGTTCGTGACCGCCGCCGGGATCACTCTCGGCATGGACGAGCTGT
ACAAGTAAAGCGGCCGCGTCGACAATCAACCTCTGGATTACAAAATTTGTGAAAGATTGACTGGTATTCT
TAACTATGTTGCTCCTTTTACGCTATGTGGATACGCTGCTTTAATGCCTTTGTATCATGCTATTGCTTCC
CGTATGGCTTTCATTTTCTCCTCCTTGTATAAATCCTGGTTGCTGTCTCTTTATGAGGAGTTGTGGCCCG
TTGTCAGGCAACGTGGCGTGGTGTGCACTGTGTTTGCTGACGCAACCCCCACTGGTTGGGGCATTGCCAC
CACCTGTCAGCTCCTTTCCGGGACTTTCGCTTTCCCCCTCCCTATTGCCACGGCGGAACTCATCGCCGCC
TGCCTTGCCCGCTGCTGGACAGGGGCTCGGCTGTTGGGCACTGACAATTCCGTGGTGTTGTCGGGGAAGC
TGACGTCCTTTCCATGGCTGCTCGCCTGTGTTGCCACCTGGATTCTGCGCGGGACGTCCTTCTGCTACGT
CCCTTCGGCCCTCAATCCAGCGGACCTTCCTTCCCGCGGCCTGCTGCCGGCTCTGCGGCCTCTTCCGCGT
CTTCGCCTTCGCCCTCAGACGAGTCGGATCTCCCTTTGGGCCGCCTCCCCGCCTGAATACGAGCTCGGTA
CCTTTAAGACCAATGACTTACAAGGCAGCTGTAGATCTTAGCCACTTTTTAAAAGAAAAGGGGGGACTGG
AAGGGCTAATTCACTCCCAACGAAGACAAGATCTGCTTTTTGCTTGTACTGGGTCTCTCTGGTTAGACCA
GATCTGAGCCTGGGAGCTCTCTGGCTAACTAGGGAACCCACTGCTTAAGCCTCAATAAAGCTTGCCTTGA
GTGCTTCAAGTAGTGTGTGCCCGTCTGTTGTGTGACTCTGGTAACTAGAGATCCCTCAGACCCTTTTAGT
CAGTGTGGAAAATCTCTAGCAGTAGTAGTTCATGTCATCTTATTATTCAGTATTTATAACTTGCAAAGAA
ATGAATATCAGAGAGTGAGAGGAACTTGTTTATTGCAGCTTATAATGGTTACAAATAAAGCAATAGCATC
ACAAATTTCACAAATAAAGCATTTTTTTCACTGCATTCTAGTTGTGGTTTGTCCAAACTCATCAATGTAT
CTTATCATGTCTGGCTCTAGCTATCCCGCCCCTAACTCCGCCCAGTTCCGCCCATTCTCCGCCCCATGGC
TGACTAATTTTTTTTATTTATGCAGAGGCCGAGGCCGCCTCGGCCTCTGAGCTATTCCAGAAGTAGTGAG
GAGGCTTTTTTGGAGGCCTAGGCTTTTGCGTCGAGACGTACCCAATTCGCCCTATAGTGAGTCGTATTAC
GCGCGCTCACTGGCCGTCGTTTTACAACGTCGTGACTGGGAAAACCCTGGCGTTACCCAACTTAATCGCC
TTGCAGCACATCCCCCTTTCGCCAGCTGGCGTAATAGCGAAGAGGCCCGCACCGATCGCCCTTCCCAACA
GTTGCGCAGCCTGAATGGCGAATGGCGCG
[124 nt withheld, positions 4020-4143]
C
[91 nt withheld, positions 4145-4235]
A
[49 nt withheld, positions 4237-4285]
CCTTTGACGTTGGAGTCCACGTTCTTT
[37 nt withheld, positions 4313-4349]
ACCCTATCTCGGTCTATTCTTTTGATTTATAAGGGATTTTGCCGATTTCGGCCTATTGGTTAAAAAATGA
GCTGATTTAACAAAAATTTAACGCGAATTTTAACAAAATATTAACGTTTACAATTTCCCAGGTGGCACTT
TTCGGGGAAATGTGCGCGGAACCCCTATTTGTTTATTTTTCTAAATACATTCAAATATGTATCCGCTCAT
GAGACAATAACCCTGATAAATGCTTCAATAATATTGAAAAAGGAAGAGTATGAGTATTCAACATTTCCGT
GTCGCCCTTATTCCCTTTTTTGCGGCATTTTGCCTTCCTGTTTTTGCTCACCCAGAAACGCTGGTGAAAG
TAAAAGATGCTGAAGATCAGTTGGGTGCACGAGTGGGTTACATCGAACTGGATCTCAACAGCGGTAAGAT
CCTTGAGAGTTTTCGCCCCGAAGAACGTTTTCCAATGATGAGCACTTTTAAAGTTCTGCTATGTGGCGCG
GTATTATCCCGTATTGACGCCGGGCAAGAGCAACTCGGTCGCCGCATACACTATTCTCAGAATGACTTGG
TTGAGTACTCACCAGTCACAGAAAAGCATCTTACGGATGGCATGACAGTAAGAGAATTATGCAGTGCTGC
CATAACCATGAGTGATAACACTGCGGCCAACTTACTTCTGACAACGATCGGAGGACCGAAGGAGCTAACC
GCTTTTTTGCACAACATGGGGGATCATGTAACTCGCCTTGATCGTTGGGAACCGGAGCTGAATGAAGCCA
TACCAAACGACGAGCGTGACACCACGATGCCTGTAGCAATGGCAACAACGTTGCGCAAACTATTAACTGG
CGAACTACTTACTCTAGCTTCCCGGCAACAATTAATAGACTGGATGGAGGCGGATAAAGTTGCAGGACCA
CTTCTGCGCTCGGCCCTTCCGGCTGGCTGGTTTATTGCTGATAAATCTGGAGCCGGTGAGCGTGGGTCTC
GCGGTATCATTGCAGCACTGGGGCCAGATGGTAAGCCCTCCCGTATCGTAGTTATCTACACGACGGGGAG
TCAGGCAACTATGGATGAACGAAATAGACAGATCGCTGAGATAGGTGCCTCACTGATTAAGCATTGGTAA
CTGTCAGACCAAGTTTACTCATATATACTTTAGATTGATTTAAAACTTCATTTTTAATTTAAAAGGATCT
AGGTGAAGATCCTTTTTGATAATCTCATGACCAAAATCCCTTAACGTGAGTTTTCGTTCCACTGAGCGTC
AGACCCCGTAGAAAAGATCAAAGGATCTTCTTGAGATCCTTTTTTTCTGCGCGTAATCTGCTGCTTGCAA
ACAAAAAAACCACCGCTACCAGCGGTGGTTTGTTTGCCGGATCAAGAGCTACCAACTCTTTTTCCGAAGG
TAACTGGCTTCAGCAGAGCGCAGATACCAAATACTGTCCTTCTAGTGTAGCCGTAGTTAGGCCACCACTT
CAAGAACTCTGTAGCACCGCCTACATACCTCGCTCTGCTAATCCTGTTACCAGTGGCTGCTGCCAGTGGC
GATAAGTCGTGTCTTACCGGGTTGGACTCAAGACGATAGTTACCGGATAAGGCGCAGCGGTCGGGCTGAA
CGGGGGGTTCGTGCACACAGCCCAGCTTGGAGCGAACGACCTACACCGAACTGAGATACCTACAGCGTGA
GCTATGAGAAAGCGCCACGCTTCCCGAAGGGAGAAAGGCGGACAGGTATCCGGTAAGCGGCAGGGTCGGA
ACAGGAGAGCGCACGAGGGAGCTTCCAGGGGGAAACGCCTGGTATCTTTATAGTCCTGTCGGGTTTCGCC
ACCTCTGACTTGAGCGTCGATTTTTGTGATGCTCGTCAGGGGGGCGGAGCCTATGGAAAAACGCCAGCAA
CGCGGCCTTTTTACGGTTCCTGGCCTTTTGCTGGCCTTTTGCTCACATGTTCTTTCCTGCGTTATCCCCT
GATTCTGTGGATAACCGTATTACCGCCTTTGAGTGAGCTGATACCGCTCGCCGCAGCCGAACGACCGAGC
GCAGCGAGTCAGTGAGCGAGGAAGCGGAAGAGCGCCCAATACGCAAACCGCCTCTCCCCGCGCGTTGGCC
GATTCATTAATGCAGCTGGCACGACAGGTTTCCCGACTGGAAAGCGGGCAGTGAGCGCAACGCAATTAAT
GTGAGTTAGCTCACTCATTAGGCACCCCAGGCTTTACACTTTATGCTTCCGGCTCGTATGTTGTGTGGAA
TTGTGAGCGGATAACAATTTCACACAGGAAACAGCTATGACCATGATTACGCCAAGCGCGCAATTAACCC
TCACTAAAGGGAACAAAAGCTGGAGCTGCAAGCTTAATGTAGTCTTATGCAATACTCTTGTAGTCTTGCA
ACATGGTAACGATGAGTTAGCAACATGCCTTACAAGGAGAGAAAAAGCACCGTGCATGCCGATTGGTGGA
AGTAAGGTGGTACGATCGTGCCTTATTAGGAAGGCAACAGACGGGTCTGACATGGATTGGACGAACCACT
GAATTGCCGCATTGCAGAGATATTGTATTTAAGTGCCTAGCTCGATACAATAAACGGGTCTCTCTGGTTA
GACCAGATCTGAGCCTGGGAGCTCTCTGGCTAACTAGGGAACCCACTGCTTAAGCCTCAATAAAGCTTGC
CTTGAGTGCTTCAAGTAGTGTGTGCCCGTCTGTTGTGTGACTCTGGTAACTAGAGATCCCTCAGACCCTT
TTAGTCAGTGTGGAAAATCTCTAGCAGTGGCGCCCGAACAGGGACCTGAAAGCGAAAGGGAAACCAGAGC
TCTCTCGACGCAGGACTCGGCTTGCTGAAGCGCGCACGGCAAGAGGCGAGGGGCGGCGACTGGTGAGTAC
GCCAAAAATTTTGACTAGCGGAGGCTAGAAGGAGAGAGATGGGTGCGAGAGCGTCAGTATTAAGCGGGGG
AGAATTAGATCGCGATGGGAAAAAATTCGGTTAAGGCCAGGGGGAAAGAAAAAATATAAATTAAAACATA
TAGTATGGGCAAGCAGGGAGCTAGAACGATTCGCAGTTAATCCTGGCCTGTTAGAAACATCAGAAGGCTG
TAGACAAATACTGGGACAGCTACAACCATCCCTTCAGACAGGATCAGAAGAACTTAGATCATTATATAAT
ACAGTAGCAACCCTCTATTGTGTGCATCAAAGGATAGAGATAAAAGACACCAAGGAAGCTTTAGACAAGA
TAGAGGAAGAGCAAAACAAAAGTAAGACCACCGCACAGCAAGCGGCCGCTGATCTTCAGACCTGGAGGAG
GAGATATGAGGGACAATTGGAGAAGTGAATTATATAAATATAAAGTAGTAAAAATTGAACCATTAGGAGT
AGCACCCACCAAGGCAAAGAGAAGAGTGGTGCAGAGAGAAAAAAGAGCAGTGGGAATAGGAGCTTTGTTC
CTTGGGTTCTTGGGAGCAGCAGGAAGCACTATGGGCGCAGCCTCAATGACGCTGACGGTACAGGCCAGAC
AATTATTGTCTGGTATAGTGCAGCAGCAGAACAATTTGCTGAGGGCTATTGAGGCGCAACAGCATCTGTT
GCAACTCACAGTCTGGGGCATCAAGCAGCTCCAGGCAAGAATCCTGGCTGTGGAAAGATACCTAAAGGAT
CAACAGCTCCTGGGGATTTGGGGTTGCTCTGGAAAACTCATTTGCACCACTGCTGTGCCTTGGAATGCTA
GTTGGAGTAATAAATCTCTGGAACAGATTGGAATCACACGACCTGGATGGAGTGGGACAGAGAAATTAAC
AATTACACAAGCTTAATACACTCCTTAATTGAAGAATCGCAAAACCAGCAAGAAAAGAATGAACAAGAAT
TATTGGAATTAGATAAATGGGCAAGTTTGTGGAATTGGTTTAACATAACAAATTGGCTGTGGTATATAAA
ATTATTCATAATGATAGTAGGAGGCTTGGTAGGTTTAAGAATAGTTTTTGCTGTACTTTCTATAGTGAAT
AGAGTTAGGCAGGGATATTCACCATTATCGTTTCAGACCCACCTCCCAACCCCGAGGGGACCCGACAGGC
CCGAAGGAATAGAAGAAGAAGGTGGAGAGAGAGACAGAGACAGATCCATTCGATTAGTGAACGGATCTCG
ACGGTATCGATAAGCTTGGGAGTTCCGCGTTACATAACTTACGGTAAATGGCCCGCCTGGCTGACCGCCC
AACGACCCCCGCCCATTGACGTCAATAATGACGTATGTTCCCATAGTAACGCCAATAGGGACTTTCCATT
GACGTCAATGGGTGGAGTATTTACGGTAAACTGCCCACTTGGCAGTACATCAAGTGTATCATATGCCAAG
TACGCCCCCTATTGACGTCAATGACGGTAAATGGCCCGCCTGGCATTATGCCCAGTACATGACCTTATGG
GACTTTCCTACTTGGCAGTACATCTACGTATTAGTCATCGCTATTACCATGGTGATGCGGTTTTGGCAGT
ACATCAATGGGCGTGGATAGCGGTTTGACTCACGGGGATTTCCAAGTCTCCACCCCATTGACGTCAATGG
GAGTTTGTTTTGGCACCAAAATCAACGGGACTTTCCAAAATGTCGTAACAACTCCGCCCCATTGACGCAA
ATGGGCGGTAGGCGTGTACGGTGGGAGGTCTATATAAGCAGAGCTCGTTTAGTGAACCGTCAGATCGCCT
GGAGACGCCATCCACGCTGTTTTGACCTCCATAGAAGACACCGACTCTAGAG
