>Addgene plasmid #37805 | NUMB4-eGFP-M107K | addgene partial sequence | sequence record 60051 | EGFP_N
AACAGCTCCTCGCCCTTGCTCACCATGGTGGCGACCGGTGGATCTGCAAGTTCAATTTCAAACGTCTTCT
GTAAGTCACTGGAGAAAGGGTTGGTAGGGGAGGGATTAGTACGCTGCTTGGACTTATTTTCTAATGCAGC
CCACTGGGCTTCAAAAGGATCCACTGGGCAGGTGCCTGTAGGAACCTCTGTATGCCTGTCTGCTGAGGCC
AACCTGCCATCATCTACACCATTGAAAGCTGCAGAACCGTTGAGGTGCTGAGCAGGAGGCTTAAAGAAGG
GACTGGTGGTAGCACTGCTTGCCTCGTAGTGAGGGAATGTCTGCTGCCTGACCAGGCTGGGTGACTGATG
GGGATGGGCAGCCTGAGGGTGGCCTGCAGTGCCAAATACGTTGGCCACCATCTGGGAGGGAGTGATGCCC
ACCACAGGCACATTAGGGGCTGGATAGGGCATTCCATTGGCCACAGGATAGGACTGGGCAGGGACAAAGG
CTGGTTGCAGGGCTGGGACCACACCCACTGGCACAGGCTGAGAGGTGAGGAATGCATTCCCTTGGAAAGG
TGATGCTGGCTGGGAGATGGCAGTGGGTGGAGGAGGCTGGAGAACTGGCTGCAGAGGAGCAGCTGAGGCC
TGGGGCTGCTGAGCCCGGACGCTCTTAGACACCTCTTCTAACCATCGGTCGGCCTCAGAGGGAGTACGTC
TATGACCGGCCTGGAAGAGACCTGGAGAGGCAGCACCAGAAGATTGACCCCACTCGGTCCCTTGAAAGGT
AGGAGATTGTGGTGCCACCACTGTCACTGGTTTGGTCATCGGAGCAGATGAGAAGGGGTCCTCAGGTGTG
CTGAAGGCATTGGTGATCTGTGAGCACAGGGAGCTGATGCTCTCTGCCTCCCCTTCTACTTCTGGCACTG
CATTTTTAATGGGGAAATCA
