>Addgene plasmid #37805 | NUMB4-eGFP-M107K | addgene partial sequence | sequence record 60077 | CMV-F 5'-CGCAAATGGGCGGTAGGCGTG-3'
CTATATAAGCAGAGCTCGTTTAGTGAACCGTCAGATCGCCTGGAGACGCCATCCACGCTGTTTTGACCTC
CATAGAAGACACCGACTCTAGAGATCTGCCACCATGAACAAATTACGGCAAAGTTTTAGGAGAAAGAAGG
ATGTTTATGTTCCAGAGGCCAGTCGTCCACATCAGTGGCAGACAGATGAAGAAGGCGTTCGCACCGGAAA
ATGTAGCTTCCCGGTTAAGTACCTTGGCCATGTAGAAGTTGATGAATCAAGAGGAATGCACATCTGTGAA
GATGCTGTAAAAAGATTGAAAGCTACTGGAAAGAAAGCAGTTAAAGCAGTTCTGTGGGTCTCAGCAGATG
GACTCAGAGTTGTGGATGAAAAAACTAAGGACCTCATAGTTGACCAGACGATAGAGAAAGTTTCTTTCTG
TGCCCCAGACAGGAACTTTGATAGAGCCTTTTCTTACATATGCCGTGATGGCACCACTCGTCGCTGGATC
TGTCACTGCTTCATGGCTGTCAAGGACACAGGTGAAAGGTTGAGCCATGCAGTAGGCTGTGCTTTTGCAG
CCTGTTTAGAGCGCAAGCAGAAGCGGGAGAAGGAATGTGGAGTGACTGCTACTTTTGATGCTAGTCGGAC
CACTTTTACAAGAGAAGGATCATTCCGTGTCACAACAGCCACTGAACAAGCAGAAAGAGAGGAGATCATG
AAACAAATGCAAGATGCCAAGAAAGCTGAAACAGATAAGATAGTCGTTGGTTCATCAGTTGCCCCTGGCA
ACACTGCCCCATCCCCATCCTCTCCCACCTCTCCTACTTCTGATGCCACGACCTCTCTGGAGATGAACAA
TCCTCATGCCATCCCACGCCGGCATGCTCCAATTGAACAGCTTGCTCGCCAAGGCTCTTTCCGAGGTTTT
CCTGCTCTTAGC
